>Addgene plasmid #147401 | pAc5.1B-EGFP-DmGW182_1-861-dsRNAres_R | depositor full sequence | sequence record 289848 | Full Sequence
CTTCAAGGAATTAATTCTATATTCTAAAAACACAAATGATACTTCTAAAAAAAATCATGAATGGCATCAA
CTCTGAATCAAATCTTTGCAGATGCACCTACTTCTCATTTCCACTGTCACATCATTTTTCCAGATCTCGC
TGCCTGTTATGTGGCCCACAAACCAAGACACGTTTTATGGCCATTAAAGCTGGCTGATCGTCGCCAAACA
CCAAATACATATCAATATGTACATTCGAGAAAGAAGCGATCAAAGAAGCGTCTTCGGGCGAGTAGGAGAA
TGCGGAGGAGAAGGAGAACGAGCTGATCTAGTATCTCTCCACAATCCAATGCCAACTGACCAACTGGCCA
TATTCGGAGCAATTTGAAGCCAATTTCCATCGCCTGGCGATCGCTCCATTCTTGGCTATATGTTTTTCAC
CGTTCCCGGGGCCATTTTCAAAGACTCGTCGGTAAGATAAGATTGTGTCACTCGCTGTCTCTCTTCATTT
GTCGAAGAATGCTGAGGAATTTCGCGATGACGTCGGCGAGTATTTTGAAGAATGAGAATAATTTGTATTT
ATACGAAAATCAGTTAGTGGAATTTTCTACAAAAACATGTTATCTATAGATAATTTTGTTGCAAAATATG
TTGACTATGACAAAGATTGTATGTATATACCTTTAATGTATTCTCATTTTCTTATGTATTTATAATGGCA
ATGATGATACTGATGATATTTTAAGATGATGCCAGACCACAGGCTGATTTCTGCGTCTTTTGCCGAACGC
AGTGCATGTGCGGTTGTTGTTTTTTGGAATAGTTTCAATTTTCGGACTGTCCGCTTTGATTTCAGTTTCT
TGGCTTATTCAAAAAGCAAAGTAAAGCCAAAAAAGCGAGATGGCAATACCAAATGCGGCAAAACGGTAGT
GGAAGGAAAGGGGTGCGGGGCAGCGGAAGGAAGGGTGGGGCGGGGCGTGGCGGGGTCTGTGGCTGGGCGC
GACGTCACCGACGTTGGAGCCACTCCTTTGACCATGTGTGCGTGTGTGTATTATTCGTGTCTCGCCACTC
GCCGGTTGTTTTTTTCTTTTTATCTCGCTCTCTCTAGCGCCATCTCGTACGCATGCTCAACGCACCGCAT
GTTGCCGTGTCCTTTATGCGTCATTTTGGCTCGAAATAGGCAATTATTTAAACAAAGATTAGTCAACGAA
AACGCTAAAATAAATAAGTCTACAATATGGTTACTTATTGCCATGTGTGTGCAGCCAACGATAGCAACAA
AAGCAACAACACAGTGGCTTTCCCTCTTTCACTTTTTGTTTGCAAGCGCGTGCGAGCAAGACGGCACGAC
CGGCAAACGCAATTACGCTGACAAAGAGCAGACGAAGTTTTGGCCGAAAAACATCAAGGCGCCTGATACG
AATGCATTTGCAATAACAATTGCGATATTTAATATTGTTTATGAAGCTGTTTGACTTCAAAACACACAAA
AAAAAAAATAAAACAAATTATTTGAAAGAGAATTAGGAATCGGACAGCTTATCGTTACGGGCTAACAGCA
CACCGAGACGAAATAGCTTACCTGACGTCACAGCCTCTGGAAGAACTGCCGCCAAGCAGAGAGAGAGAGA
AAAAGAGGGAGAGCAGCTTAGACCGCATGTGCTTGTGTGTGAGGCGTCTCTCTCTTCGTCTCCTGTTTGC
GCAAACGCATAGACTGCACTGAGAAAATCGATTACCTATTTTTTATGAATGAATATTTGCACTATTACTA
TTCAAAACTATTAAGATAGCAATCACATTCAATAGCCAAATACTATACCACCTGAGCGATGCAACGAAAT
GATCAATTTGAGCAAAAATGCTGCATATTTAGGACGGCATCATTATAGAAATGCTTCTTGCTGTGTACTT
TTCTCTCGTCTGGCAGCTGTTTCGCCGTTATTGTTAAAACCGGCTTAAGTTAGGTGTGTTTTCTACGACT
AGTGATGCCCCTACTAGAAGATGTGTGTTGCACAAATGTCCCTGAATAACCAATTTGAAGTGCAGATAGC
AGTAAACGTAAGCTAATATGAATATTATTTAACTGTAATGTTTTAATATCGCTGGACATTACTAATAAAC
CCACTATAAACACATGTACATATGTATGTTTTGGCATACAATGAGTAGTTGGGGAAAAAATGTGTAAAAG
CACCGTGACCATCACAGCATAAAGATAACCAGCTGAAGTATCGAATATGAGTAACCCCCAAATTGAATCA
CATGCCGCAACTGATAGGACCCATGGAAGTACACTCTTCATGGCGATATACAAGACACACACAAGCACGA
ACACCCAGTTGCGGAGGAAATTCTCCGTAAATGAAAACCCAATCGGCGAACAATTCATACCCATATATGG
TAAAAGTTTTGAACGCGACTTGAGAGCGGAGAGCATTGCGGCTGATAAGGTTTTAGCGCTAAGCGGGCTT
TATAAAACGGGCTGCGGGACCAGTTTTCATATCACTACCGTTTGAGTTCTTGTGCTGTGTGGATACTCCT
CCCGACACAAAGCCGCTCCATCAGCCAGCAGTCGTCTAATCCAGAGACCCCGGATCGGGGTACCAACATG
GTGAGCAAGGGCGAGGAGCTGTTCACCGGGGTGGTGCCCATCCTGGTCGAGCTGGACGGCGACGTAAACG
GCCACAAGTTCAGCGTGTCCGGCGAGGGCGAGGGCGATGCCACCTACGGCAAGCTGACCCTGAAGTTCAT
CTGCACCACCGGCAAGCTGCCCGTGCCCTGGCCCACCCTCGTGACCACCCTGACCTACGGCGTGCAGTGC
TTCAGCCGCTACCCCGACCACATGAAGCAGCACGACTTCTTCAAGTCCGCCATGCCCGAAGGCTACGTCC
AGGAGCGCACCATCTTCTTCAAGGACGACGGCAACTACAAGACCCGCGCCGAGGTGAAGTTCGAGGGCGA
CACCCTGGTGAACCGCATCGAGCTGAAGGGCATCGACTTCAAGGAGGACGGCAACATCCTGGGGCACAAG
CTGGAGTACAACTACAACAGCCACAACGTCTATATCATGGCCGACAAGCAGAAGAACGGCATCAAGGTGA
ACTTCAAGATCCGCCACAACATCGAGGACGGCAGCGTGCAGCTCGCCGACCACTACCAGCAGAACACCCC
CATCGGCGACGGCCCCGTGCTGCTGCCCGACAACCACTACCTGAGCACCCAGTCCGCCCTGAGCAAAGAC
CCCAACGAGAAGCGCGATCACATGGTCCTGCTGGAGTTCGTGACCGCCGCCGGGATCACTCTCGGCATGG
ACGAGCTGTACAAGCCAAGCTTGAATTCTGCAGATATCCAGCACAGTGGCGGCCGCATGCGTGAAGCCCT
TTTTTCCCAAGATGGCTGGGGCTGTCAGCATGTTAACCAGGATACTAATTGGGAAGTTCCCAGTTCGCCA
GAACCAGCCAATAAGGATGCACCCGGTCCACCAATGTGGAAGCCAAGCATTAACAATGGTACTGATCTTT
GGGAGTCCAATTTGAGAAACGGAGGTCAGCCGGCCGCACAGCAAGTTCCAAAGCCGTCGTGGGGTCATAC
ACCATCCTCTAACTTAGGTGGAACATGGGGTGAGGACGACGATGGCGCCGATAGTAGTAGTGTGTGGACT
GGAGGAGCTGTTAGCAACGCGGGATCCGGAGCTGCAGTGGGAGTAAACCAAGCCGGAGTTAATGTCGGTC
CAGGCGGTGTTGTTTCGTCTGGCGGACCTCAGTGGGGACAAGGTGTCGTTGGCGTCGGACTTGGATCAAC
TGGCGGAAATGGTTCCAGTAACATTACAGGCTCTTCGGGCGTTGCCACGGGAAGCAGTGGCAATTCAAGT
AATGCCGGAAATGGATGGGGCGATCCACGCGAGATTCGTCCACTGGGCGTCGGAGGATCGATGGACATCC
GTAACGTCGAGCACCGTGGAGGAAATGGATCAGGCGCCACATCCAGTGACCCGCGTGATATCCGTATGAT
TGACCCACGCGATCCAATCCGGGGCGACCCACGCGGCATTTCAGGACGCCTCAACGGTACGTCAGAGATG
TGGGGACACCACCCGCAGATGTCGCACAATCAACTGCAGGGAATTAATAAGATGGTCGGACAGAGCGTTG
CGACAGCTAGTACGAGCGTTGGCACGTCAGGATCCGGAATTGGACCAGGCGGACCGGGACCAAGCACGGT
TTCGGGAAACATTCCGACGCAATGGGGTCCAGCCCAGCCCGTTAGTGTCGGAGTTAGCGGACCGAAGGAT
ATGTCGAAGCAAATTAGCGGCTGGGAAGAGCCGTCGCCTCCCCCACAACGCCGTAGCATCCCAAATTATG
ACGACGGAACGTCCCTCTGGGGACAACAGACACGCGTCCCGGCCGCTAGTGGACATTGGAAGGATATGAC
AGACTCCATTGGACGCAGCAGCCACCTGATGCGCGGACAGAGTCAGACCGGCGGAATTGGCATTGCTGGA
GTTGGAAATAGCAATGTTCCAGTGGGAGCCAATCCAAGTAATCCTATAAGCAGTGTAGTTGGACCTCAAG
CCCGGATTCCATCTGTGGGCGGCGTACAACACAAACCAGACGGCGGCGCTATGTGGGTGCATTCCGGCAA
TGTAGGTGGCAGAAATAATGTTGCTGCTGTTACTACTTGGGGAGATGACACTCATAGCGTTAATGTCGGC
GCTCCCAGCAGTGGCAGTGTATCCAGCAACAATTGGGTTGATGACAAGTCCAACTCAACCTTGGCACAAA
ACTCTTGGAGCGACCCGGCCCCTGTTGGAGTTAGTTGGGGCAATAAGCAAAGCAAACCGCCAAGCAATAG
TGCTTCATCAGGTTGGAGCACTGCTGCGGGCGTGGTGGATGGGGTTGATCTAGGATCTGAGTGGAACACG
CACGGGGGGATTATTGGAAAATCTCAGCAACAACAAAAACTAGCGGGACTTAACGTGGGAATGGTGAACG
TAATTAACGCGGAGATCATTAAGCAAAGCAAGCAATACAGGATCCTTGTCGAGAACGGCTTTAAAAAGGA
AGATGTAGAGCGGGCATTAGTGATTGCTAATATGAACATCGAAGAGGCAGCCGATATGCTCCGTGCCAAC
TCATCCCTATCAATGGATGGTTGGCGTCGACATGATGAGTCCCTTGGATCTTATGCCGACCACAATAGTT
CAACAAGCAGCGGTGGATTTGCTGGTCGTTACCCGGTCAACAGTGGACAACCTTCAATGTCCTTTCCTCA
TAATAACCTTATGAATAACATGGGAGGTACCGCTGTTACTGGAGGTAACAACAATACAAACATGACAGCT
TTACAGGTGCAAAAGTATTTAAATCAAGGGCAACATGGTGTCGCTGTTGGACCGCAAGCCGTTGGTAATT
CTTCAGCAGTATCTGTCGGATTTGGTCAGAACACGTCTAACGCAGCAGTGGCAGGAGCAGCCTCTGCAAA
TATAGCAGCAAATACAAACAACCAACCGTCTGGTCAGCAAATTCGCATGCTAGGCCAGCAAATTCAGTTG
GCCATTCATAGTGGTTTCATATCTAGTCAGATATTGACTCAACCGCTAACTCAAACAACCCTTAACCTTT
TAAACCAACTTCTTAGCAATATTAAGCATCTCCAGGCTGCACAGCAATCCCTTACCCGCGGGGGAAATGT
CAATCCAATGGCAGTGAATGTGGCTATATCTAAATACAAGCAGCAAATCCAGAATTTACAGAACCAGATA
AGTGCACAACAGGCTGTGTATGTAAAACAGCAAAATATGCAACCAACTTCACAACAACAACAGCCCCAAC
AACAGCAACTTCCTTCTGTTCATCTAAGTAACTCAGGCAACGACTATTTAAGAGGTCACGATGCAATAAA
TAATTTGCAAAGCAACTTTTCTGAGCTCAATATTAATAAGCCAAGTGGATAATCTAGAGGGCCCGCGGTT
CGAAGGTAAGCCTATCCCTAACCCTCTCCTCGGTCTCGATTCTACGCGTACCGGTCATCATCACCATCAC
CATTGAGTTTAAACCCGCTGATCAGCCTCGACTGTGCCTTCTAAGGCCTGAGCTCGCTGATCAGCCTCGA
TCGAGGATCCAGACATGATAAGATACATTGATGAGTTTGGACAAACCACAACTAGAATGCAGTGAAAAAA
ATGCTTTATTTGTGAAATTTGTGATGCTATTGCTTTATTTGTAACCATTATAAGCTGCAATAAACAAGTT
AACAACAACAATTGCATTCATTTTATGTTTCAGGTTCAGGGGGAGGTGTGGGAGGTTTTTTAAAGCAAGT
AAAACCTCTACAAATGTGGTATGGCTGATTATGATCAGTCGACCGATGCCCTTGAGAGCCTTCAACCCAG
TCAGCTCCTTCCGGTGGGCGCGGGGCATGACTATCGTCGCCGCACTTATGACTGTCTTCTTTATCATGCA
ACTCGTAGGACAGGTGCCGGCAGCGCTCTGGGTCATTTTCGGCGAGGACCGCTTTCGCTGGAGCGCGACG
ATGATCGGCCTGTCGCTTGCGGTATTCGGAATCTTGCACGCCCTCGCTCAAGCCTTCGTCACTGGTCCCG
CCACCAAACGTTTCGGCGAGAAGCAGGCCATTATCGCCGGCATGGCGGCCGACGCGCTGGGCTACGTCTT
GCTGGCGTTCGCGACGCGAGGCTGGATGGCCTTCCCCATTATGATTCTTCTCGCTTCCGGCGGCATCGGG
ATGCCCGCGTTGCAGGCCATGCTGTCCAGGCAGGTAGATGACGACCATCAGGGACAGCTTCAAGGATCGC
TCGCGGCTCTTACCAGCCAGCAAAAGGCCAGGAACCGTAAAAAGGCCGCGTTGCTGGCGTTTTTCCATAG
GCTCCGCCCCCCTGACGAGCATCACAAAAATCGACGCTCAAGTCAGAGGTGGCGAAACCCGACAGGACTA
TAAAGATACCAGGCGTTTCCCCCTGGAAGCTCCCTCGTGCGCTCTCCTGTTCCGACCCTGCCGCTTACCG
GATACCTGTCCGCCTTTCTCCCTTCGGGAAGCGTGGCGCTTTCTCAATGCTCACGCTGTAGGTATCTCAG
TTCGGTGTAGGTCGTTCGCTCCAAGCTGGGCTGTGTGCACGAACCCCCCGTTCAGCCCGACCGCTGCGCC
TTATCCGGTAACTATCGTCTTGAGTCCAACCCGGTAAGACACGACTTATCGCCACTGGCAGCAGCCACTG
GTAACAGGATTAGCAGAGCGAGGTATGTAGGCGGTGCTACAGAGTTCTTGAAGTGGTGGCCTAACTACGG
CTACACTAGAAGGACAGTATTTGGTATCTGCGCTCTGCTGAAGCCAGTTACCTTCGGAAAAAGAGTTGGT
AGCTCTTGATCCGGCAAACAAACCACCGCTGGTAGCGGTGGTTTTTTTGTTTGCAAGCAGCAGATTACGC
GCAGAAAAAAAGGATCTCAAGAAGATCCTTTGATCTTTTCTACGGGGTCTGACGCTCAGTGGAACGAAAA
CTCACGTTAAGGGATTTTGGTCATGAGATTATCAAAAAGGATCTTCACCTAGATCCTTTTAAATTAAAAA
TGAAGTTTTAAATCAATCTAAAGTATATATGAGTAAACTTGGTCTGACAGTTACCAATGCTTAATCAGTG
AGGCACCTATCTCAGCGATCTGTCTATTTCGTTCATCCATAGTTGCCTGACTCCCCGTCGTGTAGATAAC
TACGATACGGGAGGGCTTACCATCTGGCCCCAGTGCTGCAATGATACCGCGAGACCCACGCTCACCGGCT
CCAGATTTATCAGCAATAAACCAGCCAGCCGGAAGGGCCGAGCGCAGAAGTGGTCCTGCAACTTTATCCG
CCTCCATCCAGTCTATTAATTGTTGCCGGGAAGCTAGAGTAAGTAGTTCGCCAGTTAATAGTTTGCGCAA
CGTTGTTGCCATTGCTGCAGGCATCGTGGTGTCACGCTCGTCGTTTGGTATGGCTTCATTCAGCTCCGGT
TCCCAACGATCAAGGCGAGTTACATGATCCCCCATGTTGTGCAAAAAAGCGGTTAGCTCCTTCGGTCCTC
CGATCGTTGTCAGAAGTAAGTTGGCCGCAGTGTTATCACTCATGGTTATGGCAGCACTGCATAATTCTCT
TACTGTCATGCCATCCGTAAGATGCTTTTCTGTGACTGGTGAGTACTCAACCAAGTCATTCTGAGAATAG
TGTATGCGGCGACCGAGTTGCTCTTGCCCGGCGTCAACACGGGATAATACCGCGCCACATAGCAGAACTT
TAAAAGTGCTCATCATTGGAAAACGTTCTTCGGGGCGAAAACTCTCAAGGATCTTACCGCTGTTGAGATC
CAGTTCGATGTAACCCACTCGTGCACCCAACTGATCTTCAGCATCTTTTACTTTCACCAGCGTTTCTGGG
TGAGCAAAAACAGGAAGGCAAAATGCCGCAAAAAAGGGAATAAGGGCGACACGGAAATGTTGAATACTCA
TACTCTTCCTTTTTCAATATTATTGAAGCATTTATCAGGGTTATTGTCTCATGAGCGGATACATATTTGA
ATGTATTTAGAAAAATAAACAAATAGGGGTTCCGCGCACATTTCCCCGAAAAGTGCCACCTGACGTCTAA
GAAACCATTATTATCATGACATTAACCTATAAAAATAGGCGTATCACGAGGCCCTTTCGT
Features (pLannotate 1.2.2; 10 found; start..end, strand, type, name):
     56..2568    +  promoter       Ac5 promoter: Drosophila melanogaster actin 5C promoter
   2588..3304    +  CDS            EGFP: EGFP is a basic (constitutively fluorescent) green fluorescent protein published in 1996, derived from Aequorea victoria. It is reported to be a rapidly-maturing weak dimer with moderate acid sensitivity.
   3347..5929    +  CDS            gw (fragment): GAWKY_DROME - Also known as GW182 From Drosophila melanogaster (Fruit fly).
   5955..5996    +  CDS            V5 tag: epitope tag from simian virus 5
   6096..6230    -  polyA_signal   SV40 poly(A) signal: SV40 polyadenylation signal
   6253..6337    -  CDS            large T antigen (fragment): large T antigen from SV40 (simian virus 40)
   6338..6808    +  CDS            TcR (fragment): tetracycline efflux protein; tet; confers resistance to tetracycline
   6852..7440    -  rep_origin     ori: high-copy-number ColE1/pMB1/pBR322/pUC origin of replication
   7611..8471    -  CDS            AmpR: β-lactamase; bla; confers resistance to ampicillin, carbenicillin, and related antibiotics
   8472..8576    -  promoter       AmpR promoter: bla
