[The description below was written by a language model from this plasmid's Addgene catalogue record and pLannotate feature annotations shown in this document.]
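Description:
pAc5.1B-EGFP-DmGW182_1-861-dsRNAres_R is an insect-cell expression plasmid of about 8.7 kb. The catalogue lists the backbone as unknown, although the name and feature layout point to a pAc5.1-type vector. It is propagated in E. coli through a ColE1/pUC-type origin and selected with ampicillin via a bla cassette driven by its own promoter. The origin is annotated as a high-copy type, whereas the catalogue entry lists the plasmid as low copy. Short fragments annotated as tetracycline-resistance and SV40 large T antigen sequences appear to be non-functional backbone remnants.

The expression unit is driven by the Drosophila melanogaster actin 5C promoter, a strong constitutive promoter in fly cells. It directs an EGFP coding sequence followed on the same strand by a fragment of the fly gw gene encoding residues 1–861 of GW182, which gives an N-terminally EGFP-tagged truncation of this miRNA-silencing factor. A V5 epitope sequence lies downstream of the insert, but the record does not show whether it is translated in frame or preceded by a stop codon. An SV40 polyadenylation signal follows the cassette. Relative to the reference transcript, the insert carries two amino-acid changes (V704A and N799S) and one silent substitution.

The "dsRNAres" label indicates a version made resistant to dsRNA-mediated knockdown, though the record does not detail how this was achieved. Such constructs are typically used in complementation experiments, where endogenous GW182 is depleted by RNAi in cultured Drosophila cells and the tagged fragment is expressed in its place. This fits the associated study of how GW182 interactions with PABP and deadenylases contribute to translational repression and degradation of miRNA targets.
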