Addgene plasmid #147401: pAc5.1B-EGFP-DmGW182_1-861-dsRNAres_R
Purpose: Insect Expression of DmGW182_1-861-dsRNAres
Depositing lab: Elisa Izaurralde. Depositing organization: Max Planck Institute for Developmental Biology. Publication: The interactions of GW182 proteins with PABP and deadenylases are required for both translational repression and degradation of miRNA targets. Huntzinger E, Kuzuoglu-Ozturk D, Braun JE, Eulalio A, Wohlbold L, Izaurralde E. Nucleic Acids Res. 2013 Jan;41(2):978-94. doi: 10.1093/nar/gks1078. Epub 2012 Nov 21. PubMed 23172285.
Backbone
  Vector backbone: Unknown
  Vector type: Insect Expression
Growth in bacteria
  Bacterial resistance: Ampicillin, 100 μg/mL
  Growth temperature: 37°C
  Growth strain: DH5alpha
  Copy number: Low Copy
Gene/Insert
  Gene/Insert name: DmGW182_1-861-dsRNAres
  Species: D. melanogaster (fly)
  Mutation: Two non silent mutations V704A and N799S and one silent mutation G2295A compared to the sequence given by NM_166780 varA.
  Entrez Gene: gw (a.k.a. Dmel_CG31992, CG11484, CG31992, CG9905, Dmel\CG31992, GQ182, GW, GW182, Gw, Gw182, anon-EST:Posey205, dGW182, gw182)
  Cloning method: Unknown
Terms and licenses: Academic/Nonprofit Terms; Industry Terms: Not Available to Industry
Depositor comments: Plasmids from this collection were made available to the research community and donated after the lab closed. Please note that the sequence provided by the depositing laboratory may be theoretical/predicted or based on Sanger sequencing results. There may be discrepancies between sequencing results obtained by Addgene and the depositor sequence. If an Addgene verified sequence is not available, please contact before placing your order to request that our lab fully sequence the plasmid.
How to cite: pAc5.1B-EGFP-DmGW182_1-861-dsRNAres_R was a gift from Elisa Izaurralde (Addgene plasmid # 147401 ; http://n2t.net/addgene:147401 ; RRID:Addgene_147401)
